# Supplementary material for: Scalable, methanol‐free manufacturing of the SARS‐CoV‐2 receptor‐binding domain in engineered Komagataella phaffii
Source: Biotechnol Bioeng. 2021 Nov 15;119(2):657–62. doi: 10.1002/bit.27979 (PMC8653030; doi:10.1002/bit.27979)
Supplement: Supplementary file 2 — Supporting information. [file BIT-119-657-s002.zip › RBD_expression_vector.gb]

LOCUS       Exported                4259 bp ds-DNA     circular SYN 24-MAR-2021
DEFINITION  synthetic circular DNA
ACCESSION   .
VERSION     .
KEYWORDS    Modular Vector L
SOURCE      synthetic DNA construct
  ORGANISM  synthetic DNA construct
REFERENCE   1  (bases 1 to 4259)
  AUTHORS   dalvie
  TITLE     Direct Submission
  JOURNAL   Exported Thursday, Apr 22, 2021 from SnapGene 5.2.0
            https://www.snapgene.com
FEATURES             Location/Qualifiers
     source          1..4259
                     /organism="synthetic DNA construct"
                     /mol_type="other DNA"
     primer_bind     531..551
                     /label=5' AOX1 primer
     misc_feature    617..871
                     /label=alpha
                     /note="alpha"
     sig_peptide     617..871
                     /label=alpha
     primer_bind     820..840
                     /label=alpha-factor primer
     CDS             866..871
                     /label=IFNalpha2b_DP
     CDS             872..1474
                     /codon_start=1
                     /label=RBD
                     /translation="ITNLCPFGEVFNATRFASVYAWNRKRISNCVADYSVLYNSASFST
                     FKCYGVSPTKLNDLCFTNVYADSFVIRGDEVRQIAPGQTGKIADYNYKLPDDFTGCVIA
                     WNSNNLDSKVGGNYNYLYRLFRKSNLKPFERDISTEIYQAGSTPCNGVEGFNCYFPLQS
                     YGFQPTNGVGYQPYRVVVLSFELLHAPATVCGPKKSTN"
     misc_feature    1475..1514
                     /label=L3
     terminator      1515..1811
                     /label=AOX1_TT
     misc_feature    1812..1851
                     /label=L4
     promoter        1852..2271
                     /label=pTEF1
                     /note="TEF1 promoter"
     misc_feature    2272..2311
                     /label=L5
     promoter        2319..2366
                     /label=EM7 promoter
                     /note="synthetic bacterial promoter "
     CDS             2385..2759
                     /codon_start=1
                     /gene="Sh ble from Streptoalloteichus hindustanus"
                     /product="antibiotic-binding protein"
                     /label=BleoR
                     /note="confers resistance to bleomycin, phleomycin, and 
                     Zeocin(TM)"
                     /translation="MAKLTSAVPVLTARDVAGAVEFWTDRLGFSRDFVEDDFAGVVRDD
                     VTLFISAVQDQVVPDNTLAWVWVRGLDELYAEWSEVVSTNFRDASGPAMTEIGEQPWGR
                     EFALRDPAGNCVHFVAEEQD"
     misc_feature    2805..2844
                     /label=L6
     terminator      2865..3112
                     /gene="S. cerevisiae CYC1"
                     /label=CYC1 terminator
                     /note="transcription terminator for CYC1"
     rep_origin      complement(3187..3775)
                     /direction=LEFT
                     /label=ori
                     /note="high-copy-number ColE1/pMB1/pBR322/pUC origin of 
                     replication"
     promoter        3856
                     /label=AOX1 promoter
     misc_feature    3857..3896
                     /label=L8
     misc_feature    3897..3936
                     /label=L1
     promoter        join(3937..4259,1..616)
                     /label=AOX1 promoter
     promoter        join(3937..4259,1..616)
                     /gene="Pichia pastoris AOX1"
                     /label=pAOX1
                     /note="inducible promoter, regulated by methanol"
ORIGIN
        1 ttacacccga acatcactcc agatgagggc tttctgagtg tggggtcaaa tagtttcatg
       61 ttccccaaat ggcccaaaac tgacagttta aacgctgtct tggaacctaa tatgacaaaa
      121 gcgtgatctc atccaagatg aactaagttt ggttcgttga aatgctaacg gccagttggt
      181 caaaaagaaa cttccaaaag tcggcatacc gtttgtcttg tttggtattg attgacgaat
      241 gctcaaaaat aatctcatta atgcttagcg cagtctctct atcgcttctg aaccccggtg
      301 cacctgtgcc gaaacgcaaa tggggaaaca cccgcttttt ggatgattat gcattgtctc
      361 cacattgtat gcttccaaga ttctggtggg aatactgctg atagcctaac gttcatgatc
      421 aaaatttaac tgttctaacc cctacttgac agcaatatat aaacagaagg aagctgccct
      481 gtcttaaacc ttttttttta tcatcattat tagcttactt tcataattgc gactggttcc
      541 aattgacaag cttttgattt taacgacttt taacgacaac ttgagaagat caaaaaacaa
      601 ctaattattc gaaacgatga gatttccttc aatttttact gctgttttat tcgcagcatc
      661 ctccgcatta gctgctccag tcaacactac aacagaagat gaaacggcac aaattccggc
      721 tgaagctgtc atcggttact cagatttaga aggggatttc gatgttgctg ttttgccatt
      781 ttccaacagc acaaataacg ggttattgtt tataaatact actattgcca gcattgctgc
      841 taaagaagaa ggggtatctc tcgagaaaag aatcaccaac ttgtgtccat tcggtgaggt
      901 tttcaacgct actagattcg cttccgttta cgcctggaac agaaagagaa tctccaactg
      961 cgttgctgac tactccgtct tgtacaactc tgcttcattc tccaccttca agtgctacgg
     1021 tgtttcccca actaagttga acgacctgtg tttcactaac gtctacgccg actccttcgt
     1081 tattagaggt gacgaggtta gacagatcgc tccaggtcaa actggtaaga tcgctgacta
     1141 caactacaag ctgccagacg acttcaccgg ttgtgttatt gcttggaact ccaacaacct
     1201 ggactccaag gttggtggta actacaatta cctgtaccgt ctgttcagaa agtccaacct
     1261 gaagccattc gagagagaca tctccactga gatctaccaa gctggttcca ctccatgtaa
     1321 cggtgttgag ggtttcaact gttacttccc attgcagtcc tacggtttcc agccaactaa
     1381 tggtgttggt taccagccat acagagtcgt cgttttgtcc ttcgagttgt tgcatgctcc
     1441 agctactgtt tgcggtccaa agaagtccac taactaaaga cgttgagagg agcagtcgtc
     1501 agaccacata gctttcaaga ggatgtcaga atgccatttg cctgagagat gcaggcttca
     1561 tttttgatac ttttttattt gtaacctata tagtatagga ttttttttgt cattttgttt
     1621 cttctcgtac gagcttgctc ctgatcagcc tatctcgcag ctgatgaata tcttgtggta
     1681 ggggtttggg aaaatcattc gagtttgatg tttttcttgg tatttcccac tcctcttcag
     1741 agtacagaag attaagtgag acgttcgttt gtgcaagctt caacgatgcc aaaagggtat
     1801 aataagcgtc agactctgta ctgagttcta taaacgagcc attgcatacg acccacacac
     1861 catagcttca aaatgtttct actccttttt tactcttcca gattttctcg gactccgcgc
     1921 atcgccgtac cacttcaaaa cacccaagca cagcatacta aattttccct ctttcttcct
     1981 ctagggtgtc gttaattacc cgtactaaag gtttggaaaa gaaaaaagag accgcctcgt
     2041 ttctttttct tcgtcgaaaa aggcaataaa aatttttatc acgtttcttt ttcttgaaat
     2101 tttttttttt agtttttttc tctttcagtg acctccattg atatttaagt taataaacgg
     2161 tcttcaattt ctcaagtttc agtttcattt ttcttgttct attacaactt tttttacttc
     2221 ttgttcatta gaaagaaagc atagcaatct aatctaagtt ttaattacaa agaaagcgac
     2281 ccgaggttct aaccgccgac tttggcggaa agggcggtgt tgacaattaa tcatcggcat
     2341 agtatatcgg catagtataa tacgacaagg tgaggaacta aaccatggcc aagttgacca
     2401 gtgccgttcc ggtgctcacc gcgcgcgacg tcgccggagc ggtcgagttc tggaccgacc
     2461 ggctcgggtt ctcccgggac ttcgtggagg acgacttcgc cggtgtggtc cgggacgacg
     2521 tgaccctgtt catcagcgcg gtccaggacc aggtggtgcc ggacaacacc ctggcctggg
     2581 tgtgggtgcg cggcctggac gagctgtacg ccgagtggtc ggaggtcgtg tccacgaact
     2641 tccgggacgc ctccgggccg gccatgaccg agatcggcga gcagccgtgg gggcgggagt
     2701 tcgccctgcg cgacccggcc ggcaactgcg tgcacttcgt ggccgaggag caggactgac
     2761 acgtccgacg gcggcccacg ggtcccaggc ctcggagatc cgtcggtttc actcaggaag
     2821 cagacactga ttgacacggt ttagcccctt ttcctttgtc gatatcatgt aattagttat
     2881 gtcacgctta cattcacgcc ctccccccac atccgctcta accgaaaagg aaggagttag
     2941 acaacctgaa gtctaggtcc ctatttattt ttttatagtt atgttagtat taagaacgtt
     3001 atttatattt caaatttttc ttttttttct gtacagacgc gtgtacgcat gtaacattat
     3061 actgaaaacc ttgcttgaga aggttttggg acgctcgaag gctttaattt gcaagctgga
     3121 gaccaacatg tgagcaaaag gccagcaaaa ggccaggaac cgtaaaaagg ccgcgttgct
     3181 ggcgtttttc cataggctcc gcccccctga cgagcatcac aaaaatcgac gctcaagtca
     3241 gaggtggcga aacccgacag gactataaag ataccaggcg tttccccctg gaagctccct
     3301 cgtgcgctct cctgttccga ccctgccgct taccggatac ctgtccgcct ttctcccttc
     3361 gggaagcgtg gcgctttctc aatgctcacg ctgtaggtat ctcagttcgg tgtaggtcgt
     3421 tcgctccaag ctgggctgtg tgcacgaacc ccccgttcag cccgaccgct gcgccttatc
     3481 cggtaactat cgtcttgagt ccaacccggt aagacacgac ttatcgccac tggcagcagc
     3541 cactggtaac aggattagca gagcgaggta tgtaggcggt gctacagagt tcttgaagtg
     3601 gtggcctaac tacggctaca ctagaaggac agtatttggt atctgcgctc tgctgaagcc
     3661 agttaccttc ggaaaaagag ttggtagctc ttgatccggc aaacaaacca ccgctggtag
     3721 cggtggtttt tttgtttgca agcagcagat tacgcgcaga aaaaaaggat ctcaagaaga
     3781 tcctttgatc ttttctacgg ggtctgacgc tcagtggaac gaaaactcac gttaagggat
     3841 tttggtcatg agatcagacc cgatgaacta cagaacactg caagaatctc tacctgcata
     3901 ctatcacgtc ggcgaccacc agtgagttac tagagcgatc taacatccaa agacgaaagg
     3961 ttgaatgaaa cctttttgcc atccgacatc cacaggtcca ttctcacaca taagtgccaa
     4021 acgcaacagg aggggataca ctagcagcag accgttgcaa acgcaggacc tccactcctc
     4081 ttctcctcaa cacccacttt tgccatcgaa aaaccagccc agttattggg cttgattgga
     4141 gctcgctcat tccaattcct tctattaggc tactaacacc atgactttat tagcctgtct
     4201 atcctggccc ccctggcgag gttcatgttt gtttatttcc gaatgcaaca agctccgca
//
